>Addgene plasmid #42818 | TAL3355 | depositor partial sequence | sequence record 57938 | TAL3355 sequence 2430 bps
TCTAGAGCTAGCACCATGGACTACAAAGACCATGACGGTGATTATAAAGATCATGACATCGATTACAAGG
ATGACGATGACAAGATGGCCCCCAAGAAGAAGAGGAAGGTGGGCATTCACCGCGGGGTACCTATGGTGGA
CTTGAGGACACTCGGTTATTCGCAACAGCAACAGGAGAAAATCAAGCCTAAGGTCAGGAGCACCGTCGCG
CAACACCACGAGGCGCTTGTGGGGCATGGCTTCACTCATGCGCATATTGTCGCGCTTTCACAGCACCCTG
CGGCGCTTGGGACGGTGGCTGTCAAATACCAAGATATGATTGCGGCCCTGCCCGAAGCCACGCACGAGGC
AATTGTAGGGGTCGGTAAACAGTGGTCGGGAGCGCGAGCACTTGAGGCGCTGCTGACTGTGGCGGGTGAG
CTTAGGGGGCCTCCGCTCCAGCTCGACACCGGGCAGCTGCTGAAGATCGCGAAGAGAGGGGGAGTAACAG
CGGTAGAGGCAGTGCACGCCTGGCGCAATGCGCTCACCGGGGCCCCCTTGAACCTGACCCCAGACCAGGT
AGTCGCAATCGCGTCACATGACGGGGGAAAGCAAGCCCTGGAAACCGTGCAAAGGTTGTTGCCGGTCCTT
TGTCAAGACCACGGCCTTACACCGGAGCAAGTCGTGGCCATTGCAAGCAACATCGGTGGCAAACAGGCTC
TTGAGACGGTTCAGAGACTTCTCCCAGTTCTCTGTCAAGCCCACGGGCTGACTCCCGATCAAGTTGTAGC
GATTGCGAATAACAATGGAGGGAAACAAGCATTGGAGACTGTCCAACGGCTCCTTCCCGTGTTGTGTCAA
GCCCACGGTTTGACGCCTGCACAAGTGGTCGCCATCGCCAACAACAACGGCGGTAAGCAGGCGCTGGAAA
CAGTACAGCGCCTGCTGCCTGTACTGTGCCAGGATCATGGACTGACCCCAGACCAGGTAGTCGCAATCGC
GTCGAACATTGGGGGAAAGCAAGCCCTGGAAACCGTGCAAAGGTTGTTGCCGGTCCTTTGTCAAGACCAC
GGCCTTACACCGGAGCAAGTCGTGGCCATTGCAAGCAACATCGGTGGCAAACAGGCTCTTGAGACGGTTC
AGAGACTTCTCCCAGTTCTCTGTCAAGCCCACGGGCTGACTCCCGATCAAGTTGTAGCGATTGCGTCGAA
CATTGGAGGGAAACAAGCATTGGAGACTGTCCAACGGCTCCTTCCCGTGTTGTGTCAAGCCCACGGTTTG
ACGCCTGCACAAGTGGTCGCCATCGCCAACAACAACGGCGGTAAGCAGGCGCTGGAAACAGTACAGCGCC
TGCTGCCTGTACTGTGCCAGGATCATGGACTGACCCCAGACCAGGTAGTCGCAATCGCGTCACATGACGG
GGGAAAGCAAGCCCTGGAAACCGTGCAAAGGTTGTTGCCGGTCCTTTGTCAAGACCACGGCCTTACACCG
GAGCAAGTCGTGGCCATTGCAAGCAATGGGGGTGGCAAACAGGCTCTTGAGACGGTTCAGAGACTTCTCC
CAGTTCTCTGTCAAGCCCACGGGCTGACTCCCGATCAAGTTGTAGCGATTGCGTCGCATGACGGAGGGAA
ACAAGCATTGGAGACTGTCCAACGGCTCCTTCCCGTGTTGTGTCAAGCCCACGGTTTGACGCCTGCACAA
GTGGTCGCCATCGCCTCCAATATTGGCGGTAAGCAGGCGCTGGAAACAGTACAGCGCCTGCTGCCTGTAC
TGTGCCAGGATCATGGACTGACCCCAGACCAGGTAGTCGCAATCGCGTCACATGACGGGGGAAAGCAAGC
CCTGGAAACCGTGCAAAGGTTGTTGCCGGTCCTTTGTCAAGACCACGGCCTTACACCGGAGCAAGTCGTG
GCCATTGCAAGCAACATCGGTGGCAAACAGGCTCTTGAGACGGTTCAGAGACTTCTCCCAGTTCTCTGTC
AAGCCCACGGGCTGACTCCCGATCAAGTTGTAGCGATTGCGAATAACAATGGAGGGAAACAAGCATTGGA
GACTGTCCAACGGCTCCTTCCCGTGTTGTGTCAAGCCCACGGTTTGACGCCTGCACAAGTGGTCGCCATC
GCCAGCCATGATGGCGGTAAGCAGGCGCTGGAAACAGTACAGCGCCTGCTGCCTGTACTGTGCCAGGATC
ATGGACTGACACCCGAACAGGTGGTCGCCATTGCTTCTAACATCGGAGGACGGCCAGCCTTGGAGTCCAT
CGTAGCCCAATTGTCCAGGCCCGATCCCGCGTTGGCTGCGTTAACGAATGACCATCTGGTGGCGTTGGCA
TGTCTTGGTGGACGACCCGCGCTCGATGCAGTCAAAAAGGGTCTGCCTCATGCTCCCGCATTGATCAAAA
GAACCAACCGGCGGATTCCCGAGAGAACTTCCCATCGAGTCGCGGGATCC
