>Addgene plasmid #42818 | TAL3355 | addgene partial sequence | sequence record 60804 | JDS-TALEN-F 5'-TAGGGGTCGGTAAACAGTGG-3'
TGTGGCGGGTGAGCTTAGGGGGCCTCCGCTCCAGCTCGACACCGGGCAGCTGCTGAAGATCGCGAAGAGA
GGGGGAGTAACAGCGGTAGAGGCAGTGCACGCCTGGCGCAATGCGCTCACCGGGGCCCCCTTGAACCTGA
CCCCAGACCAGGTAGTCGCAATCGCGTCACATGACGGGGGAAAGCAAGCCCTGGAAACCGTGCAAAGGTT
GTTGCCGGTCCTTTGTCAAGACCACGGCCTTACACCGGAGCAAGTCGTGGCCATTGCAAGCAACATCGGT
GGCAAACAGGCTCTTGAGACGGTTCAGAGACTTCTCCCAGTTCTCTGTCAAGCCCACGGGCTGACTCCCG
ATCAAGTTGTAGCGATTGCGAATAACAATGGAGGGAAACAAGCATTGGAGACTGTCCAACGGCTCCTTCC
CGTGTTGTGTCAAGCCCACGGTTTGACGCCTGCACAAGTGGTCGCCATCGCCAACAACAACGGCGGTAAG
CAGGCGCTGGAAACAGTACAGCGCCTGCTGCCTGTACTGTGCCAGGATCATGGACTGACCCCAGACCAGG
TAGTCGCAATCGCGTCGAACATTGGGGGAAAGCAAGCCCTGGAAACCGTGCAAAGGTTGTTGCCGGTCCT
TTGTCAAGACCACGGCCTTACACCGGAGCAAGTCGTGGCCATTGCAAGCAACATCGGTGGCAAACAGGCT
CTTGAGACGGTTCAGAGACTTCTCCCAGTTCTCTGTCAAGCCCACGGGCTGACTCCCGATCAAGTTGTAG
CGATTGCGTCGAACATTGGAGGGAAACAAGCATTGGAGACTGTCCAACGGCTCCTTCCCGTGTTGTGTCA
AGCCCACGGTTTGACGCCTGCACAAGTGGTCGCCATCGCCAACAACAACGGCGGTAAGCAGGCGCTGGAA
ACAGTACAGCGCCTGCTGCCTGTACTGTGCCAGGATCATGGACTGACCCC
