[The description below was written by a language model from this plasmid's Addgene catalogue record.]
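Description:
TAL3355 is a TALEN expression plasmid built on the JDS70 backbone, a mammalian expression vector that also carries a T7 promoter. It encodes the "right" half of a nuclease pair directed against the zebrafish (D. rerio) gene sema6dl. The roughly 1.6 kb insert is an engineered array of TAL effector repeats designed to recognise a specific 18-nucleotide binding site in that locus. It was placed into the roughly 6.4 kb backbone by restriction cloning, and the cloning sites were destroyed in the process. The backbone supplies the flanking parts of the fusion protein: a 3X FLAG epitope at the N terminus for detection, and a wild-type FokI nuclease domain at the C terminus. The plasmid is maintained at high copy in E. coli under ampicillin selection. The record gives no feature table, so other backbone elements are not itemised, although the listed BGH reverse sequencing primer suggests a BGH polyadenylation region downstream of the coding sequence.

Expression is driven by the CMV promoter in mammalian cells. The T7 designation indicates that the coding sequence can also be transcribed in vitro, which would yield mRNA suitable for embryo injection. This matches the associated work on targeted gene disruption in somatic zebrafish cells. Because FokI cleaves only as a dimer, this construct is intended to be used with a matching left-half TALEN that binds the opposite strand across a spacer. Together the pair creates a double-strand break whose error-prone repair produces insertions or deletions that disrupt sema6dl. The insert name indicates that the plasmid belongs to a zebrafish community set of TALENs. The depositor recommends confirming the plasmid by diagnostic restriction digest before use, a sensible check for repeat-rich TAL arrays.
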