Addgene plasmid #42818: TAL3355
Depositing lab: Keith Joung. Depositing organization: Massachusetts General Hospital. Publication: Targeted gene disruption in somatic zebrafish cells using engineered TALENs. Sander JD, Cade L, Khayter C, Reyon D, Peterson RT, Joung JK, Yeh JR. Nat Biotechnol. 2011 Aug 5;29(8):697-8. doi: 10.1038/nbt.1934. PubMed 21822241.
Backbone
  Vector backbone: JDS70
  Backbone manufacturer: Addgene plasmid #32285
  Backbone size w/o insert (bp): 6447
  Vector type: Mammalian Expression ; T7
Growth in bacteria
  Bacterial resistance: Ampicillin, 100 μg/mL
  Growth temperature: 37°C
  Growth strain: XL1 Blue
  Copy number: High Copy
Gene/Insert
  Gene/Insert name: ZebrafishCommunity-sema6dl-right (alt name: sema6dl)
  Species: D. rerio (zebrafish)
  Insert size (bp): 1640
  Promoter: CMV
  Tag / fusion protein: 3X Flag (N terminal on backbone); WT FOKI (C terminal on backbone)
  Cloning method: Restriction Enzyme; 5′ cloning site N/A (destroyed during cloning); 3′ cloning site N/A (destroyed during cloning)
  Sequencing primers: 5′ CMV-F; 3′ BGH-rev
Terms and licenses: Academic/Nonprofit Terms; Industry Terms: Not Available to Industry
Depositor comments: Target binding site: TCAGGAAAGCTCACAGCA It is strongly recommended that users perform a diagnostic digest to verify this plasmid prior to use. For example, a double digest of the plasmid with BamHI and KpnI should result in two bands at 2.3kb and 5.8kb.
How to cite: TAL3355 was a gift from Keith Joung (Addgene plasmid # 42818 ; http://n2t.net/addgene:42818 ; RRID:Addgene_42818)
